>Addgene plasmid #122824 | pAC10104_pLX-NLS_GFP-IRES-Hygro(1-89)-NpuDnaE(N) | depositor full sequence | sequence record 234326 | pAC10104_pLX-NLS_GFP-IRES-Hygro(1-89)-NpuDnaE(N) sequence 9259 bps
CCCGGGGTTATTAATAGTAATCAATTACGGGGTCATTAGTTCATAGCCCATATATGGAGTTCCGCGTTAC
ATAACTTACGGTAAATGGCCCGCCTGGCTGACCGCCCAACGACCCCCGCCCATTGACGTCAATAATGACG
TATGTTCCCATAGTAACGCCAATAGGGACTTTCCATTGACGTCAATGGGTGGAGTATTTACGGTAAACTG
CCCACTTGGCAGTACATCAAGTGTATCATATGCCAAGTACGCCCCCTATTGACGTCAATGACGGTAAATG
GCCCGCCTGGCATTATGCCCAGTACATGACCTTATGGGACTTTCCTACTTGGCAGTACATCTACGTATTA
GTCATCGCTATTACCATGGTGATGCGGTTTTGGCAGTACATCAATGGGCGTGGATAGCGGTTTGACTCAC
GGGGATTTCCAAGTCTCCACCCCATTGACGTCAATGGGAGTTTGTTTTGGCACCAAAATCAACGGGACTT
TCCAAAATGTCGTAACAACTCCGCCCCATTGACGCAAATGGGCGGTAGGCGTGTACGGTGGGAGGTCTAT
ATAAGCAGAGCTCTCTGGCTAACTGTCGGGATCAACAAGTTTGTACAAAAAAGCAGGCTCCGAATTCGCC
CTTGCCGCCACCATGCCAAAAAAAAAACGCAAAGTGGTGAGCAAGGGCGAGGAGCTGTTCACCGGGGTGG
TGCCCATCCTGGTCGAGCTGGACGGCGACGTAAACGGCCACAAGTTCAGCGTGTCCGGCGAGGGCGAGGG
CGATGCCACCTACGGCAAGCTGACCCTGAAGTTCATCTGCACCACCGGCAAGCTGCCCGTGCCCTGGCCC
ACCCTCGTGACCACCCTGACCTACGGCGTGCAGTGCTTCAGCCGCTACCCCGACCACATGAAGCAGCACG
ACTTCTTCAAGTCCGCCATGCCCGAAGGCTACGTCCAGGAGCGCACCATCTTCTTCAAGGACGACGGCAA
CTACAAGACCCGCGCCGAGGTGAAGTTCGAGGGCGACACCCTGGTGAACCGCATCGAGCTGAAGGGCATC
GACTTCAAGGAGGACGGCAACATCCTGGGGCACAAGCTGGAGTACAACTACAACAGCCACAACGTCTATA
TCATGGCCGACAAGCAGAAGAACGGCATCAAGGTGAACTTCAAGATCCGCCACAACATCGAGGACGGCAG
CGTGCAGCTCGCCGACCACTACCAGCAGAACACCCCCATCGGCGACGGCCCCGTGCTGCTGCCCGACAAC
CACTACCTGAGCACCCAGTCCGCCCTGAGCAAAGACCCCAACGAGAAGCGCGATCACATGGTCCTGCTGG
AGTTCGTGACCGCCGCCGGGATCACTCTCGGCATGGACGAGCTGTACAAGTAAAAGGGCGAATTCGACCC
AGCTTTCTTGTACAAAGTGGTTGGTAAGCCTATCCCTAACCCTCTCCTCGGTCTCGATTCTACGTAGTAA
TGAGCTAGCAGTCTCGAGGTTAACGAATTCCGCCCCCCCCCTAACGTTACTGGCCGAAGCCGCTTGGAAT
AAGGCCGGTGTGCGCTTGTCTATATGTTATTTTCCACCATATTGCCGTCTTTTGGCAATGTGAGGGCCCG
GAAACCTGGCCCTGTCTTCTTGACGAGCATTCCTAGGGGTCTTTCCCCTCTCGCCAAAGGAATGCAAGGT
CTGTTGAATGTCGTGAAGGAAGCAGTTCCTCTGGAAGCTTCTTGAAGACAAACAACGTCTGTAGCGACCC
TTTGCAGGCAGCGGAACCCCCCACCTGGCGACAGGTGCCCCTGCGGCCAAAAGCCACGTGTATAAGATAC
ACCTGCAAAGGCGGCACAACCCCAGTGCCACGTTGTGAGTTGGATAGTTGTGGAAAGAGTCAAATGGCTC
TCCTCAAGCGTATTCAACAAGGGGCTGAAGGATGCCCAGAAGGTACCCCATTGTATGGGATCTGATCTGG
GGCCTCGGTGCACATGCTTTACATGTGTTTAGTCGAGGTTAAAAAAACGTCTAGGCCCCCCGAACCACGG
GGACGTGGTTTTCCTTTGAAAAACACGATAATACCATGGCCATGAAAAAGCCTGAACTCACCGCGACGTC
TGTCGAGAAGTTTCTGATCGAAAAGTTCGACAGCGTCTCCGACCTGATGCAGCTCTCGGAGGGCGAAGAA
TCTCGTGCTTTCAGCTTCGATGTAGGAGGGCGTGGATATGTCCTGCGGGTAAATAGCTGCGCCGATGGTT
TCTACAAAGATCGTTATGTTTATCGGCACTTTGCATCGGCCGCGCTCCCGATTCCGGAAGTGCTTGACAT
TGGGGAATTTAGCGAGAGCCTGACCTATTGCCTTTCATACGAGACCGAGATCCTGACTGTCGAGTACGGA
TTGCTTCCTATCGGCAAAATCGTGGAGAAGAGGATTGAATGTACCGTCTATTCAGTCGATAATAATGGGA
ACATCTACACACAGCCCGTGGCTCAATGGCACGACAGAGGAGAGCAGGAAGTTTTTGAATACTGTCTCGA
GGACGGATCCCTCATCCGCGCTACTAAAGATCATAAGTTTATGACCGTGGACGGCCAGATGCTGCCAATT
GACGAAATTTTTGAACGAGAGCTGGATCTGATGAGAGTCGACAACCTTCCAAACTGACACCGGTGGCGCG
TTAAGTCGACAATCAACCTCTGGATTACAAAATTTGTGAAAGATTGACTGGTATTCTTAACTATGTTGCT
CCTTTTACGCTATGTGGATACGCTGCTTTAATGCCTTTGTATCATGCTATTGCTTCCCGTATGGCTTTCA
TTTTCTCCTCCTTGTATAAATCCTGGTTGCTGTCTCTTTATGAGGAGTTGTGGCCCGTTGTCAGGCAACG
TGGCGTGGTGTGCACTGTGTTTGCTGACGCAACCCCCACTGGTTGGGGCATTGCCACCACCTGTCAGCTC
CTTTCCGGGACTTTCGCTTTCCCCCTCCCTATTGCCACGGCGGAACTCATCGCCGCCTGCCTTGCCCGCT
GCTGGACAGGGGCTCGGCTGTTGGGCACTGACAATTCCGTGGTGTTGTCGGGGAAATCATCGTCCTTTCC
TTGGCTGCTCGCCTGTGTTGCCACCTGGATTCTGCGCGGGACGTCCTTCTGCTACGTCCCTTCGGCCCTC
AATCCAGCGGACCTTCCTTCCCGCGGCCTGCTGCCGGCTCTGCGGCCTCTTCCGCGTCTTCGCCTTCGCC
CTCAGACGAGTCGGATCTCCCTTTGGGCCGCCTCCCCGCGTCGACTTTAAGACCAATGACTTACAAGGCA
GCTGTAGATCTTAGCCACTTTTTAAAAGAAAAGGGGGGACTGGAAGGGCTAATTCACTCCCAACGAAGAC
AAGATCTGCTTTTTGCTTGTACTGGGTCTCTCTGGTTAGACCAGATCTGAGCCTGGGAGCTCTCTGGCTA
ACTAGGGAACCCACTGCTTAAGCCTCAATAAAGCTTGCCTTGAGTGCTTCAAGTAGTGTGTGCCCGTCTG
TTGTGTGACTCTGGTAACTAGAGATCCCTCAGACCCTTTTAGTCAGTGTGGAAAATCTCTAGCAGTACGT
ATAGTAGTTCATGTCATCTTATTATTCAGTATTTATAACTTGCAAAGAAATGAATATCAGAGAGTGAGAG
GAACTTGTTTATTGCAGCTTATAATGGTTACAAATAAAGCAATAGCATCACAAATTTCACAAATAAAGCA
TTTTTTTCACTGCATTCTAGTTGTGGTTTGTCCAAACTCATCAATGTATCTTATCATGTCTGGCTCTAGC
TATCCCGCCCCTAACTCCGCCCATCCCGCCCCTAACTCCGCCCAGTTCCGCCCATTCTCCGCCCCATGGC
TGACTAATTTTTTTTATTTATGCAGAGGCCGAGGCCGCCTCGGCCTCTGAGCTATTCCAGAAGTAGTGAG
GAGGCTTTTTTGGAGGCCTAGGGACGTACCCAATTCGCCCTATAGTGAGTCGTATTACGCGCGCTCACTG
GCCGTCGTTTTACAACGTCGTGACTGGGAAAACCCTGGCGTTACCCAACTTAATCGCCTTGCAGCACATC
CCCCTTTCGCCAGCTGGCGTAATAGCGAAGAGGCCCGCACCGATCGCCCTTCCCAACAGTTGCGCAGCCT
GAATGGCGAATGGG
[124 nt withheld, positions 4145-4268]
C
[91 nt withheld, positions 4270-4360]
A
[49 nt withheld, positions 4362-4410]
CCTTTGACGTTGGAGTCCACGTTCTTT
[37 nt withheld, positions 4438-4474]
ACCCTATCTCGGTCTATTCTTTTGATTTATAAGGGATTTTGCCGATTTCGGCCTATTGGTTAAAAAATGA
GCTGATTTAACAAAAATTTAACGCGAATTTTAACAAAATATTAACGCTTACAATTTAGGTGGCACTTTTC
GGGGAAATGTGCGCGGAACCCCTATTTGTTTATTTTTCTAAATACATTCAAATATGTATCCGCTCATGAG
ACAATAACCCTGATAAATGCTTCAATAATATTGAAAAAGGAAGAGTATGAGTATTCAACATTTCCGTGTC
GCCCTTATTCCCTTTTTTGCGGCATTTTGCCTTCCTGTTTTTGCTCACCCAGAAACGCTGGTGAAAGTAA
AAGATGCTGAAGATCAGTTGGGTGCACGAGTGGGTTACATCGAACTGGATCTCAACAGCGGTAAGATCCT
TGAGAGTTTTCGCCCCGAAGAACGTTTTCCAATGATGAGCACTTTTAAAGTTCTGCTATGTGGCGCGGTA
TTATCCCGTATTGACGCCGGGCAAGAGCAACTCGGTCGCCGCATACACTATTCTCAGAATGACTTGGTTG
AGTACTCACCAGTCACAGAAAAGCATCTTACGGATGGCATGACAGTAAGAGAATTATGCAGTGCTGCCAT
AACCATGAGTGATAACACTGCGGCCAACTTACTTCTGACAACGATCGGAGGACCGAAGGAGCTAACCGCT
TTTTTGCACAACATGGGGGATCATGTAACTCGCCTTGATCGTTGGGAACCGGAGCTGAATGAAGCCATAC
CAAACGACGAGCGTGACACCACGATGCCTGTAGCAATGGCAACAACGTTGCGCAAACTATTAACTGGCGA
ACTACTTACTCTAGCTTCCCGGCAACAATTAATAGACTGGATGGAGGCGGATAAAGTTGCAGGACCACTT
CTGCGCTCGGCCCTTCCGGCTGGCTGGTTTATTGCTGATAAATCTGGAGCCGGTGAGCGTGGGTCTCGCG
GTATCATTGCAGCACTGGGGCCAGATGGTAAGCCCTCCCGTATCGTAGTTATCTACACGACGGGGAGTCA
GGCAACTATGGATGAACGAAATAGACAGATCGCTGAGATAGGTGCCTCACTGATTAAGCATTGGTAACTG
TCAGACCAAGTTTACTCATATATACTTTAGATTGATTTAAAACTTCATTTTTAATTTAAAAGGATCTAGG
TGAAGATCCTTTTTGATAATCTCATGACCAAAATCCCTTAACGTGAGTTTTCGTTCCACTGAGCGTCAGA
CCCCGTAGAAAAGATCAAAGGATCTTCTTGAGATCCTTTTTTTCTGCGCGTAATCTGCTGCTTGCAAACA
AAAAAACCACCGCTACCAGCGGTGGTTTGTTTGCCGGATCAAGAGCTACCAACTCTTTTTCCGAAGGTAA
CTGGCTTCAGCAGAGCGCAGATACCAAATACTGTTCTTCTAGTGTAGCCGTAGTTAGGCCACCACTTCAA
GAACTCTGTAGCACCGCCTACATACCTCGCTCTGCTAATCCTGTTACCAGTGGCTGCTGCCAGTGGCGAT
AAGTCGTGTCTTACCGGGTTGGACTCAAGACGATAGTTACCGGATAAGGCGCAGCGGTCGGGCTGAACGG
GGGGTTCGTGCACACAGCCCAGCTTGGAGCGAACGACCTACACCGAACTGAGATACCTACAGCGTGAGCT
ATGAGAAAGCGCCACGCTTCCCGAAGGGAGAAAGGCGGACAGGTATCCGGTAAGCGGCAGGGTCGGAACA
GGAGAGCGCACGAGGGAGCTTCCAGGGGGAAACGCCTGGTATCTTTATAGTCCTGTCGGGTTTCGCCACC
TCTGACTTGAGCGTCGATTTTTGTGATGCTCGTCAGGGGGGCGGAGCCTATGGAAAAACGCCAGCAACGC
GGCCTTTTTACGGTTCCTGGCCTTTTGCTGGCCTTTTGCTCACATGTTCTTTCCTGCGTTATCCCCTGAT
TCTGTGGATAACCGTATTACCGCCTTTGAGTGAGCTGATACCGCTCGCCGCAGCCGAACGACCGAGCGCA
GCGAGTCAGTGAGCGAGGAAGCGGAAGAGCGCCCAATACGCAAACCGCCTCTCCCCGCGCGTTGGCCGAT
TCATTAATGCAGCTGGCACGACAGGTTTCCCGACTGGAAAGCGGGCAGTGAGCGCAACGCAATTAATGTG
AGTTAGCTCACTCATTAGGCACCCCAGGCTTTACACTTTATGCTTCCGGCTCGTATGTTGTGTGGAATTG
TGAGCGGATAACAATTTCACACAGGAAACAGCTATGACCATGATTACGCCAAGCGCGCAATTAACCCTCA
CTAAAGGGAACAAAAGCTGGAGCTGCAAGCTTAATGTAGTCTTATGCAATACTCTTGTAGTCTTGCAACA
TGGTAACGATGAGTTAGCAACATGCCTTACAAGGAGAGAAAAAGCACCGTGCATGCCGATTGGTGGAAGT
AAGGTGGTACGATCGTGCCTTATTAGGAAGGCAACAGACGGGTCTGACATGGATTGGACGAACCACTGAA
TTGCCGCATTGCAGAGATATTGTATTTAAGTGCCTAGCTCGATACATAAACGGGTCTCTCTGGTTAGACC
AGATCTGAGCCTGGGAGCTCTCTGGCTAACTAGGGAACCCACTGCTTAAGCCTCAATAAAGCTTGCCTTG
AGTGCTTCAAGTAGTGTGTGCCCGTCTGTTGTGTGACTCTGGTAACTAGAGATCCCTCAGACCCTTTTAG
TCAGTGTGGAAAATCTCTAGCAGTGGCGCCCGAACAGGGACTTGAAAGCGAAAGGGAAACCAGAGGAGCT
CTCTCGACGCAGGACTCGGCTTGCTGAAGCGCGCACGGCAAGAGGCGAGGGGCGGCGACTGGTGAGTACG
CCAAAAATTTTGACTAGCGGAGGCTAGAAGGAGAGAGATGGGTGCGAGAGCGTCAGTATTAAGCGGGGGA
GAATTAGATCGCGATGGGAAAAAATTCGGTTAAGGCCAGGGGGAAAGAAAAAATATAAATTAAAACATAT
AGTATGGGCAAGCAGGGAGCTAGAACGATTCGCAGTTAATCCTGGCCTGTTAGAAACATCAGAAGGCTGT
AGACAAATACTGGGACAGCTACAACCATCCCTTCAGACAGGATCAGAAGAACTTAGATCATTATATAATA
CAGTAGCAACCCTCTATTGTGTGCATCAAAGGATAGAGATAAAAGACACCAAGGAAGCTTTAGACAAGAT
AGAGGAAGAGCAAAACAAAAGTAAGACCACCGCACAGCAAGCGGCCGCTGATCTTCAGACCTGGAGGAGG
AGATATGAGGGACAATTGGAGAAGTGAATTATATAAATATAAAGTAGTAAAAATTGAACCATTAGGAGTA
GCACCCACCAAGGCAAAGAGAAGAGTGGTGCAGAGAGAAAAAAGAGCAGTGGGAATAGGAGCTTTGTTCC
TTGGGTTCTTGGGAGCAGCAGGAAGCACTATGGGCGCAGCGTCAATGACGCTGACGGTACAGGCCAGACA
ATTATTGTCTGGTATAGTGCAGCAGCAGAACAATTTGCTGAGGGCTATTGAGGCGCAACAGCATCTGTTG
CAACTCACAGTCTGGGGCATCAAGCAGCTCCAGGCAAGAATCCTGGCTGTGGAAAGATACCTAAAGGATC
AACAGCTCCTGGGGATTTGGGGTTGCTCTGGAAAACTCATTTGCACCACTGCTGTGCCTTGGAATGCTAG
TTGGAGTAATAAATCTCTGGAACAGATTTGGAATCACACGACCTGGATGGAGTGGGACAGAGAAATTAAC
AATTACACAAGCTTAATACACTCCTTAATTGAAGAATCGCAAAACCAGCAAGAAAAGAATGAACAAGAAT
TATTGGAATTAGATAAATGGGCAAGTTTGTGGAATTGGTTTAACATAACAAATTGGCTGTGGTATATAAA
ATTATTCATAATGATAGTAGGAGGCTTGGTAGGTTTAAGAATAGTTTTTGCTGTACTTTCTATAGTGAAT
AGAGTTAGGCAGGGATATTCACCATTATCGTTTCAGACCCACCTCCCAACCCCGAGGGGACCCTTGCGCC
TTTTCCAAGGCAGCCCTGGGTTTGCGCAGGGACGCGGCTGCTCTGGGCGTGGTTCCGGGAAACGCAGCGG
CGCCGACCCTGGGTCTCGCACATTCTTCACGTCCGTTCGCAGCGTCACCCGGATCTTCGCCGCTACCCTT
GTGGGCCCCCCGGCGACGCTTCCTGCTCCGCCCCTAAGTCGGGAAGGTTCCTTGCGGTTCGCGGCGTGCC
GGACGTGACAAACGGAAGCCGCACGTCTCACTAGTACCCTCGCAGACGGACAGCGCCAGGGAGCAATGGC
AGCGCGCCGACCGCGATGGGCTGTGGCCAATAGCGGCTGCTCAGCAGGGCGCGCCGAGAGCAGCGGCCGG
GAAGGGGCGGTGCGGGAGGCGGGGTGTGGGGCGGTAGTGTGGGCCCTGTTCCTGCCCGCGCGGTGTTCCG
CATTCTGCAAGCCTCCGGAGCGCACGTCGGCAGTCGGCTCCCTCGTTGACCGAATCACCGACCTCTCTCC
CCAGGGGGTACCCAGCTGTCTAGAGAATTCTAGATCTTGAGACAAATGGCAGTATTCATCCACAATTTTA
AAAGAAAAGGGGGGATTGGGGGGTACAGTGCAGGGGAAAGAATAGTAGACATAATAGCAACAGACATACA
AACTAAAGAATTACAAAAACAAATTACAAAAATTCAAAATTTTCGGGTTTATTACAGGGACAGCAGAGAT
CCACTTTGGCGCCGGCTCGAGGGGG
Features (pLannotate 1.2.2; 33 found; start..end, strand, type, name):
     65..368     +  enhancer       CMV enhancer: human cytomegalovirus immediate early enhancer
    369..572     +  promoter       CMV promoter: human cytomegalovirus (CMV) immediate early promoter
    595..619     +  protein_bind   attB1: mutant version of attB; recombination site for the Gateway® BP reaction BP Clonase™
    665..1383    +  CDS            EGFP (fragment): the original enhanced GFP (Yang et al., 1996) mammalian codon-optimized
   1397..1421    -  protein_bind   attB2: mutant version of attB; recombination site for the Gateway® BP reaction BP Clonase™
   1423..1464    +  CDS            V5 tag: epitope tag from simian virus 5
   1503..2072    +  misc_feature   IRES2: internal ribosome entry site (IRES) of the encephalomyocarditis virus (EMCV)
   2072..2341    +  CDS            HygR (fragment): aminoglycoside phosphotransferase from E. coli; aph(4)-Ia; confers resistance to hygromycin
   2318..2638    +  CDS            dnaE-N (fragment): DPO3A_SYNY3 - Experimental evidence at protein level: Swiss-Prot protein existence level 1. DNA polymerase III is a complex, multichain enzyme responsible for most of the replicative synthesis in bacteria. This DNA polymerase also exhibits 3' to 5' exonuclease activity. The alpha chain is the DNA polymerase (By similarity). From Synechocystis sp. (strain PCC 6803 / Kazusa).
   2671..3259    +  misc_feature   WPRE: woodchuck hepatitis virus posttranscriptional regulatory element
   3310..3329    +  misc_feature   cPPT/CTS (fragment): central polypurine tract and central termination sequence of HIV-1
   3331..3564    +  LTR            3' LTR (ΔU3): self-inactivating 3' long terminal repeat (LTR) from HIV-1
   3642..3763    +  polyA_signal   SV40 poly(A) signal: SV40 polyadenylation signal
   3803..3938    +  rep_origin     SV40 ori: SV40 origin of replication
   3959..3977    -  promoter       T7 promoter: promoter for bacteriophage T7 RNA polymerase
   3985..4140    +  CDS            lacZα (fragment): LacZα fragment of β-galactosidase; lacZ fragment
   4145..4573    +  rep_origin     f1 ori (sequence partly withheld): f1 bacteriophage origin of replication; arrow indicates direction of (+) strand synthesis
   4626..4730    +  promoter       AmpR promoter: bla
   4731..5591    +  CDS            AmpR: β-lactamase; bla; confers resistance to ampicillin, carbenicillin, and related antibiotics
   5762..6350    +  rep_origin     ori: high-copy-number ColE1/pMB1/pBR322/pUC origin of replication
   6533..6625    +  CDS            lacI (fragment): lac repressor; lacI; The lac repressor binds to the lac operator to inhibit transcription in E. coli. This inhibition can be relieved by adding lactose or isopropyl-β-D-thiogalactopyranoside (IPTG).
   6638..6659    +  protein_bind   CAP binding site: CAP binding activates transcription in the presence of cAMP. E. coli catabolite activator protein
   6674..6704    +  promoter       lac promoter: promoter for the E. coli lac operon
   6712..6728    +  protein_bind   lac operator: The lac repressor binds to the lac operator to inhibit transcription in E. coli. This inhibition can be relieved by adding lactose or isopropyl-β-D-thiogalactopyranoside (IPTG). lac repressor encoded by lacI
   6773..6791    +  promoter       T3 promoter: promoter for bacteriophage T3 RNA polymerase
   6819..7045    +  promoter       RSV promoter: Rous sarcoma virus enhancer/promoter
   7046..7226    +  LTR            5' LTR (truncated): truncated 5' long terminal repeat (LTR) from HIV-1
   7273..7398    +  misc_feature   HIV-1 Ψ: packaging signal of human immunodeficiency virus type 1
   7382..7745    +  CDS            HIV-1 gag (fragment): gag protein from human immunodeficiency virus 1; gag
   7891..8124    +  misc_feature   RRE: The Rev response element (RRE) of HIV-1 allows for Rev-dependent mRNA export from the nucleus to the cytoplasm.
   8501..8527    +  CDS            Rev (fragment): human immunodeficiency virus 1 (HIV-1) Rev protein; rev; enhances nuclear export of unspliced and incompletely spliced viral mRNAs
   8528..9028    +  promoter       hPGK promoter: human phosphoglycerate kinase 1 promoter
   9090..9207    +  misc_feature   cPPT/CTS: central polypurine tract and central termination sequence of HIV-1
