[The description below was written by a language model from this plasmid's Addgene catalogue record and pLannotate feature annotations shown in this document.]
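Description:
pAC10104_pLX-NLS_GFP-IRES-Hygro(1-89)-NpuDnaE(N) is a 9,259 bp self-inactivating HIV-1-based lentiviral vector for mammalian expression, made by Gateway recombination of an NLS-EGFP insert into a pLX destination backbone that carries one half of a split hygromycin resistance marker. In bacteria it is maintained through a high-copy ColE1/pUC origin and selected with ampicillin (AmpR). An f1 origin and remnants of a lac/T7/T3 cloning region are also annotated. The viral frame consists of an RSV promoter fused to a truncated 5' LTR, the Ψ packaging signal with a gag fragment, the RRE, cPPT/CTS, WPRE and a ΔU3 3' LTR, followed by an SV40 polyadenylation signal and SV40 origin. This arrangement is characteristic of third-generation vectors, which need packaging functions supplied in trans.

The payload is a bicistronic cassette driven by the CMV enhancer/promoter. EGFP, described in the record as nuclear-localised, lies between attB1 and attB2, with a V5 tag annotated just downstream. An EMCV IRES then directs translation of the first 89 residues of hygromycin phosphotransferase fused to the N-terminal half of the NpuDnaE split intein. The annotation tool matched this intein to the homologous Synechocystis dnaE-N. An hPGK promoter is also annotated upstream of the cPPT and the CMV promoter, but the record does not say what it is for.

The N-terminal fragment is not expected to confer hygromycin resistance by itself. A partner vector must supply the complementary intein half fused to the rest of the marker, so that protein trans-splicing can rebuild a functional enzyme. Hygromycin then selects only cells transduced with both vectors, and nuclear green fluorescence reports the presence of this one.
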