Addgene plasmid #122824: pAC10104_pLX-NLS_GFP-IRES-Hygro(1-89)-NpuDnaE(N)
Purpose: Plasmid 104:Lentiviral vector encoding Hygro(1-89)-NpuDnaE(N)and NLS-EGFP
Depositing lab: Albert Cheng. Publication: Split Selectable Markers. Jillette N, Du M, Cheng AW. bioRxiv 452979 10.1101/452979.
Backbone
  Vector backbone: pAC10049_pLX-DEST-IRES-Hygro(1-89)-NpuDnaE(N) (Addgene# 122772)
  Vector type: Mammalian Expression, Lentiviral
  Selectable markers: Hygro(1-89)-NpuDnaE(N)
Growth in bacteria
  Bacterial resistance: Ampicillin, 100 μg/mL
  Growth temperature: 30°C
  Growth strain: NEB Stable
  Copy number: Unknown
Gene/Insert
  Gene/Insert name: NLS-EGFP
  Species: Synthetic
  Cloning method: Gateway Cloning
  Sequencing primers: 5′ CMV-Forward; 3′ IRES-R
Terms and licenses: Academic/Nonprofit Terms; Industry Terms: Not Available to Industry
Depositor comments: Please visit https://www.biorxiv.org/content/10.1101/452979v2 for BioRxiv preprint.
How to cite: pAC10104_pLX-NLS_GFP-IRES-Hygro(1-89)-NpuDnaE(N) was a gift from Albert Cheng (Addgene plasmid # 122824)
